Addgene plasmid #204711: pMXSIP-GPR35-mCherry
Purpose: expresses GPR35-mCherry in mammalian cells
Depositing lab: William Kaelin. Depositing organization: Dana-Farber Cancer Institute. Publication: Mitochondrial remodeling and ischemic protection by G protein-coupled receptor 35 agonists. Wyant GA, Yu W, Doulamis IP, Nomoto RS, Saeed MY, Duignan T, McCully JD, Kaelin WG Jr. Science. 2022 Aug 5;377(6606):621-629. doi: 10.1126/science.abm1638. Epub 2022 Aug 4. PubMed 35926043.
Backbone
  Vector backbone: pMXS
  Vector type: Mammalian Expression
  Selectable markers: Puromycin
Growth in bacteria
  Bacterial resistance: Ampicillin, 100 μg/mL
  Growth temperature: 37°C
  Growth strain: NEB Stable
  Copy number: High Copy
Gene/Insert
  Gene/Insert name: G protein-coupled receptor 35
  Species: H. sapiens (human)
  Entrez Gene: GPR35
  Tag / fusion protein: mCherry (C terminal on insert)
  Cloning method: Restriction Enzyme; 5′ cloning site EcoRI (unknown if destroyed); 3′ cloning site NotI (unknown if destroyed)
  Sequencing primers: 5′ TTGGATACACGCCGCCCAC
Terms and licenses: Academic/Nonprofit Terms; Industry Terms: Not Available to Industry
How to cite: pMXSIP-GPR35-mCherry was a gift from William Kaelin (Addgene plasmid # 204711 ; http://n2t.net/addgene:204711 ; RRID:Addgene_204711)
