[The description below was written by a language model from this plasmid's Addgene catalogue record and pLannotate feature annotations shown in this document.]
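Description:
pMXSIP-GPR35-mCherry is a Moloney murine leukemia virus-based retroviral expression vector built on the pMXS backbone, catalogued as a mammalian expression plasmid for producing a human GPR35-mCherry fusion. In bacteria it is maintained through a high-copy ColE1/pUC-type origin and an ampicillin resistance gene (β-lactamase) driven by its own bla promoter. A short lacI fragment in the backbone appears to be a non-functional remnant.

The retroviral portion is bounded by MMLV long terminal repeats. Downstream of the 5′ LTR lie the MMLV packaging signal (with an annotated MESV Ψ fragment), a truncated gag lacking its start codon, and a pol region carrying the splice acceptor. Together these elements allow the transcript to be packaged into virions when the viral proteins are supplied in trans by packaging cells. No separate internal promoter is annotated, so expression of the payload is presumably driven from the 5′ LTR. The 3′ end is annotated partly as a ΔU3 LTR fragment and partly as a standard MMLV LTR, so the table does not make clear whether the vector is self-inactivating.

The insert, cloned between EcoRI and NotI, is the human G protein-coupled receptor 35 coding sequence, followed after a short gap by mammalian codon-optimized mCherry as a C-terminal tag. This allows the receptor's expression and subcellular localization to be followed by red fluorescence. An EMCV IRES then directs translation of puromycin N-acetyltransferase from the same transcript, which links puromycin resistance to expression of the fusion and permits selection of stably transduced cells. The associated publication concerns GPR35 agonists, mitochondrial remodeling and ischemic protection, consistent with use of the construct to express and visualize tagged GPR35 in mammalian cells.
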