Features (pLannotate 1.2.2; 15 found; start..end, strand, type, name):
     22..615     +  LTR            LTR: long terminal repeat from Moloney murine leukemia virus
    678..877     +  misc_feature   MMLV Ψ: packaging signal of Moloney murine leukemia virus (MMLV)
    929..1017    +  misc_feature   MESV Ψ (fragment): packaging signal of murine embryonic stem cell virus
   1094..1510    +  CDS            gag (truncated): truncated Moloney murine leukemia virus (MMLV) gag gene lacking the start codon
   1520..1894    +  misc_feature   pol region: Moloney murine leukemia virus (MMLV) pol region containing the splice acceptor site
   1951..2877    +  CDS            GPR35: GPR35_HUMAN - Experimental evidence at transcript level: Swiss-Prot protein existence level 2. Acts as a receptor for kynurenic acid, an intermediate in the tryptophan metabolic pathway. The activity of this receptor is mediated by G-proteins that elicit calcium mobilization and inositol phosphate production through G(qi/o) proteins. From Homo sapiens (Human).
   2890..3597    +  CDS            mCherry: monomeric derivative of DsRed fluorescent protein (Shaner et al., 2004) mammalian codon-optimized
   3719..4181    +  misc_feature   IRES: internal ribosome entry site (IRES) of the encephalomyocarditis virus (EMCV)
   4201..4797    +  CDS            PuroR (fragment): puromycin N-acetyltransferase; pac from Streptomyces; confers resistance to puromycin
   4846..4967    +  LTR            3' LTR (ΔU3) (fragment): self-inactivating 3' long terminal repeat (LTR) from Moloney murine leukemia virus
   4968..5437    +  LTR            LTR: long terminal repeat from Moloney murine leukemia virus
   5503..5555    -  CDS            lacI (fragment): lac repressor; lacI; The lac repressor binds to the lac operator to inhibit transcription in E. coli. This inhibition can be relieved by adding lactose or isopropyl-β-D-thiogalactopyranoside (IPTG).
   5738..6326    -  rep_origin     ori: high-copy-number ColE1/pMB1/pBR322/pUC origin of replication
   6490..7350    -  CDS            AmpR: β-lactamase; bla; confers resistance to ampicillin, carbenicillin, and related antibiotics
   7351..7455    -  promoter       AmpR promoter: bla
>Addgene plasmid #204711 | pMXSIP-GPR35-mCherry | addgene full sequence | sequence record 403977 | Addgene NGS Result
CCCGAAAAGTGCCACCTGCATAATGAAAGACCCCACCTGTAGGTTTGGCAAGCTAGCTTAAGTAACGCCA
TTTTGCAAGGCATGGAAAAATACATAACTGAGAATAGAAAAGTTCAGATCAAGGTCAGGAACAGATGGAA
CAGCTGAATATGGGCCAAACAGGATATCTGTGGTAAGCAGTTCCTGCCCCGGCTCAGGGCCAAGAACAGA
TGGAACAGCTGAATATGGGCCAAACAGGATATCTGTGGTAAGCAGTTCCTGCCCCGGCTCAGGGCCAAGA
ACAGATGGTCCCCAGATGCGGTCCAGCCCTCAGCAGTTTCTAGAGAACCATCAGATGTTTCCAGGGTGCC
CCAAGGACCTGAAATGACCCTGTGCCTTATTTGAACTAACCAATCAGTTCGCTTCTCGCTTCTGTTCGCG
CGCTTCTGCTCCCCGAGCTCAATAAAAGAGCCCACAACCCCTCACTCGGCGCGCCAGTCCTCCGATTGAC
TGAGTCGCCCGGGTACCCGTGTATCCAATAAACCCTCTTGCAGTTGCATCCGACTTGTGGTCTCGCTGTT
CCTTGGGAGGGTCTCCTCTGAGTGATTGACTACCCGTCAGCGGGGGTCTTTCATTTGGGGGCTCGTCCGG
GATCGGGAGACCCCTGCCCAGGGACCACCGACCCACCACCGGGAGGTAAGCTGGCCAGCAACTTATCTGT
GTCTGTCCGATTGTCTAGTGTCTATGACTGATTTTATGCGCCTGCGTCGGTACTAGTTAGCTAACTAGCT
CTGTATCTGGCGGACCCGTGGTGGAACTGACGAGTTCGGAACACCCGGCCGCAACCCTGGGAGACGTCCC
AGGGACTTCGGGGGCCGTTTTTGTGGCCCGACCTGAGTCCAAAAATCCCGATCGTTTTGGACTCTTTGGT
GCACCCCCCTAATAGGAGGGATATGTGGTTCTGGTAGGAGACGAGAACCTAAAACAGTTCCCGCCTCCGT
CTGAATTTTTGCTTTCGGTTTGGGACCGAAGCCGCGCCGCGCGTCTTGTCTGCTGCAGCATCGTTCTGTG
TTGTCTCTGTCTGACTGTGTTTCTGTATTTGTCTGAAAATTAGGGCCAGACTGTTACCACTCCCTTAAGT
TTGACCTTAGGTCACTGGAAAGATGTCGAGCGGATCGCTCACAACCAGTCGGTAGATGTCAAGAAGAGAC
GTTGGGTTACCTTCTGCTCTGCAGAATGGCCAACCTTTAACGTCGGATGGCCGCGAGACGGCACCTTTAA
CCGAGACCTCATCACCCAGGTTAAGATCAAGGTCTTTTCACCTGGCCCGCATGGACACCCAGACCAGGTC
CCCTACATCGTGACCTGGGAAGCCTTGGCTTTTGACCCCCCTCCCTGGGTCAAGCCCTTTGTACACCCTA
AGCCTCCGCCTCCTCTTCCTCCATCCGCCCCGTCTCTCCCCCTTGAACCTCCTCGTTCGACCCCGCCTCG
ATCCTCCCTTTATCCAGCCCTCACTCCTTCTCTAGGCGCCCCCATATGGCCATATGAGATCTTATATGGG
GCACCCCCGCCCCTTGTAAACTTCCCTGACCCTGACATGACAAGAGTTACTAACAGCCCCTCTCTCCAAG
CTCACTTACAGGCTCTCTACTTAGTCCAGCACGAAGTCTGGAGACCTCTGGCGGCAGCCTACCAAGAACA
ACTGGACCGACCGGTGGTACCTCACCCTTACCGAGTCGGCGACACAGTGTGGGTCCGCCGACACCAGACT
AAGAACCTAGAACCTCGCTGGAAAGGACCTTACACAGTCCTGCTGACCACCCCCACCGCCCTCAAAGTAG
ACGGCATCGCAGCTTGGATACACGCCGCCCACGTGAAGGCTGCCGACCCCGGGGGTGGACCATCCTCTAG
ACTGCCGGATCTAGCTAGTTAATTAAGGATCCCAGTGTGGTGGTACGGGAATTCGCCACCATGAATGGCA
CCTACAACACCTGTGGCTCCAGCGACCTCACCTGGCCCCCAGCGATCAAGCTGGGCTTCTACGCCTACTT
GGGCGTCCTGCTGGTGCTAGGCCTGCTGCTCAACAGCCTGGCGCTCTGGGTGTTCTGCTGCCGCATGCAG
CAGTGGACGGAGACCCGCATCTACATGACCAACCTGGCGGTGGCCGACCTCTGCCTGCTGTGCACCTTGC
CCTTCGTGCTGCACTCCCTGCGAGACACCTCAGACACGCCGCTGTGCCAGCTCTCCCAGGGCATCTACCT
GACCAACAGGTACATGAGCATCAGCCTGGTCACGGCCATCGCCGTGGACCGCTATGTGGCCGTGCGGCAC
CCGCTGCGTGCCCGCGGGCTGCGGTCCCCCAGGCAGGCTGCGGCCGTGTGCGCGGTCCTCTGGGTGCTGG
TCATCGGCTCCCTGGTGGCTCGCTGGCTCCTGGGGATTCAGGAGGGCGGCTTCTGCTTCAGGAGCACCCG
GCACAATTTCAACTCCATGGCGTTCCCGCTGCTGGGATTCTACCTGCCCCTGGCCGTGGTGGTCTTCTGC
TCCCTGAAGGTGGTGACTGCCCTGGCCCAGAGGCCACCCACCGACGTGGGGCAGGCAGAGGCCACCCGCA
AGGCTGCCCGCATGGTCTGGGCCAACCTCCTGGTGTTCGTGGTCTGCTTCCTGCCCCTGCACGTGGGGCT
GACAGTGCGCCTCGCAGTGGGCTGGAACGCCTGTGCCCTCCTGGAGACGATCCGTCGCGCCCTGTACATA
ACCAGCAAGCTCTCAGATGCCAACTGCTGCCTGGACGCCATCTGCTACTACTACATGGCCAAGGAGTTCC
AGGAGGCGTCTGCACTGGCCGTGGCTCCCCGTGCTAAGGCCCACAAAAGCCAGGACTCTCTGTGCGTGAC
CCTCGCCGGAGGGAGCGGAGTGAGCAAGGGCGAGGAGGATAACATGGCCATCATCAAGGAGTTCATGCGC
TTCAAGGTGCACATGGAGGGCTCCGTGAACGGCCACGAGTTCGAGATCGAGGGCGAGGGCGAGGGCCGCC
CCTACGAGGGCACCCAGACCGCCAAGCTGAAGGTGACCAAGGGTGGCCCCCTGCCCTTCGCCTGGGACAT
CCTGTCCCCTCAGTTCATGTACGGCTCCAAGGCCTACGTGAAGCACCCCGCCGACATCCCCGACTACTTG
AAGCTGTCCTTCCCCGAGGGCTTCAAGTGGGAGCGCGTGATGAACTTCGAGGACGGCGGCGTGGTGACCG
TGACCCAGGACTCCTCCCTGCAGGACGGCGAGTTCATCTACAAGGTGAAGCTGCGCGGCACCAACTTCCC
CTCCGACGGCCCCGTAATGCAGAAGAAGACCATGGGCTGGGAGGCCTCCTCCGAGCGGATGTACCCCGAG
GACGGCGCCCTGAAGGGCGAGATCAAGCAGAGGCTGAAGCTGAAGGACGGCGGCCACTACGACGCTGAGG
TCAAGACCACCTACAAGGCCAAGAAGCCCGTGCAGCTGCCCGGCGCCTACAACGTCAACATCAAGTTGGA
CATCACCTCCCACAACGAGGACTACACCATCGTGGAACAGTACGAACGCGCCGAGGGCCGCCACTCCACC
GGCGGCATGGACGAGCTGTACAAGTAGGCGGCCGCTACGTAAATTCCGCCCCCCCCCCTAACGTTACTGG
CCGAAGCCGCTTGGAATAAGGCCGGTGTGCGTTTGTCTATATGTTATTTTCCACCATATTGCCGTCTTTT
GGCAATGTGAGGGCCCGGAAACCTGGCCCTGTCTTCTTGACGAGCATTCCTAGGGGTCTTTCCCCTCTCG
CCAAAGGAATGCAAGGTCTGTTGAATGTCGTGAAGGAAGCAGTTCCTCTGGAAGCTTCTTGAAGACAAAC
AACGTCTGTAGCGACCCTTTGCAGGCAGCGGAACCCCCCACCTGGCGACAGGTGCCTCTGCGGCCAAAAG
CCACGTGTATAAGATACACCTGCAAAGGCGGCACAACCCCAGTGCCACGTTGTGAGTTGGATAGTTGTGG
AAAGAGTCAAATGGCTCTCCTCAAGCGTATTCAACAAGGGGCTGAAGGATGCCCAGAAGGTACCCCATTG
TATGGGATCTGATCTGGGGCCTCGGTGCACATGCTTTACATGTGTTTAGTCGAGGTTAAAAAAACGTCTA
GGCCCCCCGAACCACGGGGACGTGGTTTTCCTTTGAAAAACACGATGATAATATGGCCACAACCATGGTT
ACCGAGTACAAGCCCACGGTGCGCCTCGCCACCCGCGACGACGTCCCCAGGGCCGTACGCACCCTCGCCG
CCGCGTTCGCCGACTACCCCGCCACGCGCCACACCGTCGATCCGGACCGCCACATCGAGCGGGTCACCGA
GCTGCAAGAACTCTTCCTCACGCGCGTCGGGCTCGACATCGGCAAGGTGTGGGTCGCGGACGACGGCGCC
GCGGTGGCGGTCTGGACCACGCCGGAGAGCGTCGAAGCGGGGGCGGTGTTCGCCGAGATCGGCCCGCGCA
TGGCCGAGTTGAGCGGTTCCCGGCTGGCCGCGCAGCAACAGATGGAAGGCCTCCTGGCGCCGCACCGGCC
CAAGGAGCCCGCGTGGTTCCTGGCCACCGTCGGCGTCTCGCCCGACCACCAGGGCAAGGGTCTGGGCAGC
GCCGTCGTGCTCCCCGGAGTGGAGGCGGCCGAGCGCGCCGGGGTGCCCGCCTTCCTGGAGACCTCCGCGC
CCCGCAACCTCCCCTTCTACGAGCGGCTCGGCTTCACCGTCACCGCCGACGTCGAGGTGCCCGAAGGACC
GCGCACCTGGTGCATGACCCGCAAGCCCGGTGCCTGAGTCGACGATAAAATAAAAGATTTTATTTAGTCT
CCAGAAAAAGGGGGGAATGAAAGACCCCACCTGTAGGTTTGGCAAGCTAGCTTAAGTAACGCCATTTTGC
AAGGCATGGAAAAATACATAACTGAGAATAGAGAAGTTCAGATCAAGGTCAGGAACAGATGGAACAGCTG
AATATGGGCCAAACAGGATATCTGTGGTAAGCAGTTCCTGCCCCGGCTCAGGGCCAAGAACAGATGGAAC
AGCTGAATATGGGCCAAACAGGATATCTGTGGTAAGCAGTTCCTGCCCCGGCTCAGGGCCAAGAACAGAT
GGTCCCCAGATGCGGTCCAGCCCTCAGCAGTTTCTAGAGAACCATCAGATGTTTCCAGGGTGCCCCAAGG
ACCTGAAATGACCCTGTGCCTTATTTGAACTAACCAATCAGTTCGCTTCTCGCTTCTGTTCGCGCGCTTC
TGCTCCCCGAGCTCAATAAAAGAGCCCACAACCCCTCACTCGGGGCGCCAGTCCTCCGATTGACTGAGTC
GCCCGGGTACCCGTGTATCCAATAAACCCTCTTGCAGTTGCATCCGACTTGTGGTCTCGCTGTTCCTTGG
GAGGGTCTCCTCTGAGTGATTGACTACCCGTCAGCGGGGGTCTTTCACATGCAGCATGTATCAAAATTAA
TTTGGTTTTTTTTCTTAAGTATTTACATTAAATGGCCATAGTTGCATTAATGAATCGGCCAACGCGCGGG
GAGAGGCGGTTTGCGTATTGGGCGCTCTTCCGCTTCCTCGCTCACTGACTCGCTGCGCTCGGTCGTTCGG
CTGCGGCGAGCGGTATCAGCTCACTCAAAGGCGGTAATACGGTTATCCACAGAATCAGGGGATAACGCAG
GAAAGAACATGTGAGCAAAAGGCCAGCAAAAGGCCAGGAACCGTAAAAAGGCCGCGTTGCTGGCGTTTTT
CCATAGGCTCCGCCCCCCTGACGAGCATCACAAAAATCGACGCTCAAGTCAGAGGTGGCGAAACCCGACA
GGACTATAAAGATACCAGGCGTTTCCCCCTGGAAGCTCCCTCGTGCGCTCTCCTGTTCCGACCCTGCCGC
TTACCGGATACCTGTCCGCCTTTCTCCCTTCGGGAAGCGTGGCGCTTTCTCATAGCTCACGCTGTAGGTA
TCTCAGTTCGGTGTAGGTCGTTCGCTCCAAGCTGGGCTGTGTGCACGAACCCCCCGTTCAGCCCGACCGC
TGCGCCTTATCCGGTAACTATCGTCTTGAGTCCAACCCGGTAAGACACGACTTATCGCCACTGGCAGCAG
CCACTGGTAACAGGATTAGCAGAGCGAGGTATGTAGGCGGTGCTACAGAGTTCTTGAAGTGGTGGCCTAA
CTACGGCTACACTAGAAGAACAGTATTTGGTATCTGCGCTCTGCTGAAGCCAGTTACCTTCGGAAAAAGA
GTTGGTAGCTCTTGATCCGGCAAACAAACCACCGCTGGTAGCGGTGGTTTTTTTGTTTGCAAGCAGCAGA
TTACGCGCAGAAAAAAAGGATCTCAAGAAGATCCTTTGATCTTTTCTACGGGGTCTGACGCTCAGTGGAA
CGAAAACTCACGTTAAGGGATTTTGGTCATGAGATTATCAAAAAGGATCTTCACCTAGATCCTTTTGCGG
CCGGCCGCAAATCAATCTAAAGTATATATGAGTAAACTTGGTCTGACAGTTACCAATGCTTAATCAGTGA
GGCACCTATCTCAGCGATCTGTCTATTTCGTTCATCCATAGTTGCCTGACTCCCCGTCGTGTAGATAACT
ACGATACGGGAGGGCTTACCATCTGGCCCCAGTGCTGCAATGATACCGCGAGACCCACGCTCACCGGCTC
CAGATTTATCAGCAATAAACCAGCCAGCCGGAAGGGCCGAGCGCAGAAGTGGTCCTGCAACTTTATCCGC
CTCCATCCAGTCTATTAATTGTTGCCGGGAAGCTAGAGTAAGTAGTTCGCCAGTTAATAGTTTGCGCAAC
GTTGTTGCCATTGCTACAGGCATCGTGGTGTCACGCTCGTCGTTTGGTATGGCTTCATTCAGCTCCGGTT
CCCAACGATCAAGGCGAGTTACATGATCCCCCATGTTGTGCAAAAAAGCGGTTAGCTCCTTCGGTCCTCC
GATCGTTGTCAGAAGTAAGTTGGCCGCAGTGTTATCACTCATGGTTATGGCAGCACTGCATAATTCTCTT
ACTGTCATGCCATCCGTAAGATGCTTTTCTGTGACTGGTGAGTACTCAACCAAGTCATTCTGAGAATAGT
GTATGCGGCGACCGAGTTGCTCTTGCCCGGCGTCAATACGGGATAATACCGCGCCACATAGCAGAACTTT
AAAAGTGCTCATCATTGGAAAACGTTCTTCGGGGCGAAAACTCTCAAGGATCTTACCGCTGTTGAGATCC
AGTTCGATGTAACCCACTCGTGCACCCAACTGATCTTCAGCATCTTTTACTTTCACCAGCGTTTCTGGGT
GAGCAAAAACAGGAAGGCAAAATGCCGCAAAAAAGGGAATAAGGGCGACACGGAAATGTTGAATACTCAT
ACTCTTCCTTTTTCAATATTATTGAAGCATTTATCAGGGTTATTGTCTCATGAGCGGATACATATTTGAA
TGTATTTAGAAAAATAAACAAATAGGGGTTCCGCGCACATTTC
